Addgene plasmid #212735: YIp128-ADH-myc-E3(1)-CUbo-VSV
Purpose: Consitutive expression of myc-E3(1)-CUbo-VSV in budding yeast
Depositing lab: Helle Ulrich. Depositing organization: Institut fuer Molekulare Biologie (IMB Mainz). Publication: Ubiquiton-An inducible, linkage-specific polyubiquitylation tool. Renz C, Asimaki E, Meister C, Albanese V, Petriukov K, Krapoth NC, Wegmann S, Wollscheid HP, Wong RP, Fulzele A, Chen JX, Leon S, Ulrich HD. Mol Cell. 2024 Jan 18;84(2):386-400.e11. doi: 10.1016/j.molcel.2023.11.016. Epub 2023 Dec 15. PubMed 38103558.
Backbone
  Vector backbone: YIplac128
  Vector type: Yeast Expression ; integrative vector
  Selectable markers: LEU2
Growth in bacteria
  Bacterial resistance: Ampicillin, 100 μg/mL
  Growth temperature: 37°C
  Growth strain: Top10
  Copy number: High Copy
Gene/Insert
  Gene/Insert name: E3(1)
  Species: H. sapiens (human), S. cerevisiae (budding yeast)
  Promoter: ADH1
  Tag / fusion protein: myc (N terminal on insert); CUbo-VSV (C terminal on insert)
  Cloning method: Restriction Enzyme; 5′ cloning site unknown (unknown if destroyed)
Terms and licenses: Academic/Nonprofit Terms; Industry Terms: Not Available to Industry
Depositor comments: pHU5078; codon-optimized E3(1)-CUbo for budding yeast
How to cite: YIp128-ADH-myc-E3(1)-CUbo-VSV was a gift from Helle Ulrich (Addgene plasmid # 212735 ; http://n2t.net/addgene:212735 ; RRID:Addgene_212735)
