[The description below was written by a language model from this plasmid's Addgene catalogue record and pLannotate feature annotations shown in this document.]
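Description:
YIp128-ADH-myc-E3(1)-CUbo-VSV is a 7.5 kb yeast integrative expression plasmid built on the YIplac128 backbone. It is propagated in E. coli through a high-copy ColE1/pUC-type origin with ampicillin resistance (AmpR). No yeast replication origin is annotated, which fits its integrative design: stable maintenance in Saccharomyces cerevisiae depends on insertion into the genome, with selection for the LEU2 marker, which is carried with its own promoter. Remnants of the lacZα/lac promoter cloning region and small rop, bom and lacI fragments are backbone leftovers with no role in the yeast cassette.

The payload is a single fusion open reading frame placed between the constitutive S. cerevisiae ADH1 promoter and the ADH1 terminator. According to the record it encodes E3(1) with an N-terminal myc tag and a C-terminal CUbo-VSV module, and the E3(1)-CUbo portion is codon-optimised for budding yeast. The feature table detects, in order, a ubiquitin-related segment, a large fragment of human RNF31 (the HOIP ubiquitin ligase known for assembling linear, M1-linked chains), human FKBP1A (FKBP12), and a short partial ubiquitin match that plausibly corresponds to the CUbo element. The myc and VSV epitopes are not annotated separately. The record does not define the exact domain boundaries or explain the role of each part. FKBP12 is commonly used as a chemically induced dimerisation domain, which would fit the inducible system named in the associated publication.

The plasmid belongs to the "Ubiquiton" toolset for inducible, linkage-specific polyubiquitylation. It provides constitutive expression of the engineered E3 component in yeast strains.
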