Features (pLannotate 1.2.2; 18 found; start..end, strand, type, name):
    183..771     -  rep_origin     ori: high-copy-number ColE1/pMB1/pBR322/pUC origin of replication
    942..1802    -  CDS            AmpR: β-lactamase; bla; confers resistance to ampicillin, carbenicillin, and related antibiotics
   1803..1907    -  promoter       AmpR promoter: bla
   1995..2400    +  promoter       LEU2 promoter: S. cerevisiae LEU2
   2401..3492    +  CDS            LEU2: LEU3_YEAST - Experimental evidence at protein level: Swiss-Prot protein existence level 1. Catalyzes the oxidation of 3-carboxy-2-hydroxy-4- methylpentanoate (3-isopropylmalate) to 3-carboxy-4-methyl-2- oxopentanoate. The product decarboxylates to 4-methyl-2 oxopentanoate. From Saccharomyces cerevisiae (strain ATCC 204508 / S288c) (Baker's yeast).
   3607..3642    +  CDS            rop (fragment): Rop protein, which maintains plasmids at low copy number; rop
   3744..3843    +  misc_feature   bom (fragment): basis of mobility region from pBR322
   3849..4006    -  CDS            lacZα (fragment): LacZα fragment of β-galactosidase; lacZ fragment
   4314..4710    +  promoter       ADH1 promoter: S. cerevisiae ADH1; promoter for alcohol dehydrogenase 1
   4746..5198    +  CDS            UBIQP_XENLA (fragment): Experimental evidence at protein level: Swiss-Prot protein existence level 1. Ubiquitin exists either covalently attached to another protein, or free (unanchored). When covalently bound, it is conjugated to target proteins via an isopeptide bond either as a monomer (monoubiquitin), a polymer linked via different Lys residues of the ubiquitin (polyubiquitin chains) or a linear polymer linked via the initiator Met of the ubiquitin (linear polyubiquitin chains). Polyubiquitin chains, when attached to a target protein, have different functions depending on the Lys residue of the ubiquitin that is
   5328..6449    +  CDS            RNF31 (fragment): RNF31_HUMAN - Also known as ZIBRA From Homo sapiens (Human).
   6516..6836    +  CDS            FKBP1A: FKB1A_HUMAN - Also known as FKBP1, FKBP12. Experimental evidence at protein level: Swiss-Prot protein existence level 1. Keeps in an inactive conformation TGFBR1, the TGF-beta type I serine/threonine kinase receptor, preventing TGF-beta receptor activation in absence of ligand. Recruits SMAD7 to ACVR1B which prevents the association of SMAD2 and SMAD3 with the activin receptor complex, thereby blocking the activin signal. May modulate the RYR1 calcium channel activity. PPIases accelerate the folding of proteins. It catalyzes the cis-trans isomerization of proline imidic peptide bonds in oligop
   6828..6965    +  CDS            UBIQ_LUMTE (fragment): Experimental evidence at protein level: Swiss-Prot protein existence level 1. Ubiquitin exists either covalently attached to another protein, or free (unanchored). When covalently bound, it is conjugated to target proteins via an isopeptide bond either as a monomer (monoubiquitin), a polymer linked via different Lys residues of the ubiquitin (polyubiquitin chains) or a linear polymer linked via the initiator Met of the ubiquitin (linear polyubiquitin chains). Polyubiquitin chains, when attached to a target protein, have different functions depending on the Lys residue of the ubiquitin that is
   7050..7237    +  terminator     ADH1 terminator: S. cerevisiae ADH1; transcription terminator for the S. cerevisiae alcohol dehydrogenase 1 (ADH1) gene
   7285..7301    -  protein_bind   lac operator: The lac repressor binds to the lac operator to inhibit transcription in E. coli. This inhibition can be relieved by adding lactose or isopropyl-β-D-thiogalactopyranoside (IPTG). lac repressor encoded by lacI
   7309..7339    -  promoter       lac promoter: promoter for the E. coli lac operon
   7354..7375    -  protein_bind   CAP binding site: CAP binding activates transcription in the presence of cAMP. E. coli catabolite activator protein
   7388..7480    -  CDS            lacI (fragment): lac repressor; lacI; The lac repressor binds to the lac operator to inhibit transcription in E. coli. This inhibition can be relieved by adding lactose or isopropyl-β-D-thiogalactopyranoside (IPTG).
>Addgene plasmid #212735 | YIp128-ADH-myc-E3(1)-CUbo-VSV | addgene full sequence | sequence record 420131 | Addgene NGS Result
TCTTCCGCTTCCTCGCTCACTGACTCGCTGCGCTCGGTCGTTCGGCTGCGGCGAGCGGTATCAGCTCACT
CAAAGGCGGTAATACGGTTATCCACAGAATCAGGGGATAACGCAGGAAAGAACATGTGAGCAAAAGGCCA
GCAAAAGGCCAGGAACCGTAAAAAGGCCGCGTTGCTGGCGTTTTTCCATAGGCTCCGCCCCCCTGACGAG
CATCACAAAAATCGACGCTCAAGTCAGAGGTGGCGAAACCCGACAGGACTATAAAGATACCAGGCGTTTC
CCCCTGGAAGCTCCCTCGTGCGCTCTCCTGTTCCGACCCTGCCGCTTACCGGATACCTGTCCGCCTTTCT
CCCTTCGGGAAGCGTGGCGCTTTCTCATAGCTCACGCTGTAGGTATCTCAGTTCGGTGTAGGTCGTTCGC
TCCAAGCTGGGCTGTGTGCACGAACCCCCCGTTCAGCCCGACCGCTGCGCCTTATCCGGTAACTATCGTC
TTGAGTCCAACCCGGTAAGACACGACTTATCGCCACTGGCAGCAGCCACTGGTAACAGGATTAGCAGAGC
GAGGTATGTAGGCGGTGCTACAGAGTTCTTGAAGTGGTGGCCTAACTACGGCTACACTAGAAGAACAGTA
TTTGGTATCTGCGCTCTGCTGAAGCCAGTTACCTTCGGAAAAAGAGTTGGTAGCTCTTGATCCGGCAAAC
AAACCACCGCTGGTAGCGGTGGTTTTTTTGTTTGCAAGCAGCAGATTACGCGCAGAAAAAAAGGATCTCA
AGAAGATCCTTTGATCTTTTCTACGGGGTCTGACGCTCAGTGGAACGAAAACTCACGTTAAGGGATTTTG
GTCATGAGATTATCAAAAAGGATCTTCACCTAGATCCTTTTAAATTAAAAATGAAGTTTTAAATCAATCT
AAAGTATATATGAGTAAACTTGGTCTGACAGTTACCAATGCTTAATCAGTGAGGCACCTATCTCAGCGAT
CTGTCTATTTCGTTCATCCATAGTTGCCTGACTCCCCGTCGTGTAGATAACTACGATACGGGAGGGCTTA
CCATCTGGCCCCAGTGCTGCAATGATACCGCGAGACCCACGCTCACCGGCTCCAGATTTATCAGCAATAA
ACCAGCCAGCCGGAAGGGCCGAGCGCAGAAGTGGTCCTGCAACTTTATCCGCCTCCATCCAGTCTATTAA
TTGTTGCCGGGAAGCTAGAGTAAGTAGTTCGCCAGTTAATAGTTTGCGCAACGTTGTTGCCATTGCTACA
GGCATCGTGGTGTCACGCTCGTCGTTTGGTATGGCTTCATTCAGCTCCGGTTCCCAACGATCAAGGCGAG
TTACATGATCCCCCATGTTGTGCAAAAAAGCGGTTAGCTCCTTCGGTCCTCCGATCGTTGTCAGAAGTAA
GTTGGCCGCAGTGTTATCACTCATGGTTATGGCAGCACTGCATAATTCTCTTACTGTCATGCCATCCGTA
AGATGCTTTTCTGTGACTGGTGAGTACTCAACCAAGTCATTCTGAGAATAGTGTATGCGGCGACCGAGTT
GCTCTTGCCCGGCGTCAATACGGGATAATACCGCGCCACATAGCAGAACTTTAAAAGTGCTCATCATTGG
AAAACGTTCTTCGGGGCGAAAACTCTCAAGGATCTTACCGCTGTTGAGATCCAGTTCGATGTAACCCACT
CGTGCACCCAACTGATCTTCAGCATCTTTTACTTTCACCAGCGTTTCTGGGTGAGCAAAAACAGGAAGGC
AAAATGCCGCAAAAAAGGGAATAAGGGCGACACGGAAATGTTGAATACTCATACTCTTCCTTTTTCAATA
TTATTGAAGCATTTATCAGGGTTATTGTCTCATGAGCGGATACATATTTGAATGTATTTAGAAAAATAAA
CAAATAGGGGTTCCGCGCACATTTCCCCGAAAAGTGCCACCTGACGTCTAAGAAACCATTATTATCATGA
CATTAACCTATAAAAATAGGCGTATCACGAGGCCAACTGTGGGAATACTCAGGTATCGTAAGATGCAAGA
GTTCGAATCTCTTAGCAACCATTATTTTTTTCCTCAACATAACGAGAACACACAGGGGCGCTATCGCACA
GAATCAAATTCGATGACTGGAAATTTTTTGTTAATTTCAGAGGTCGCCTGACGCATATACCTTTTTCAAC
TGAAAAATTGGGAGAAAAAGGAAAGGTGAGAGCGCCGGAACCGGCTTTTCATATAGAATAGAGAAGCGTT
CATGACTAAATGCTTGCATCACAATACTTGAAGTTGACAATATTATTTAAGGACCTATTGTTTTTTCCAA
TAGGTGGTTAGCAATCGTCTTACTTTCTAACTTTTCTTACCTTTTACATTTCAGCAATATATATATATAT
TTCAAGGATATACCATTCTAATGTCTGCCCCTAAGAAGATCGTCGTTTTGCCAGGTGACCACGTTGGTCA
AGAAATCACAGCCGAAGCCATTAAGGTTCTTAAAGCTATTTCTGATGTTCGTTCCAATGTCAAGTTCGAT
TTCGAAAATCATTTAATTGGTGGTGCTGCTATCGATGCTACAGGTGTTCCACTTCCAGATGAGGCGCTGG
AAGCCTCCAAGAAGGCTGATGCCGTTTTGTTAGGTGCTGTGGGTGGTCCTAAATGGGGTACAGGTAGTGT
TAGACCTGAACAAGGTTTACTAAAAATCCGTAAAGAACTTCAATTGTACGCCAACTTAAGACCATGTAAC
TTTGCATCCGACTCTCTTTTAGACTTATCTCCAATCAAGCCACAATTTGCTAAAGGTACTGACTTCGTTG
TTGTCAGAGAATTAGTGGGAGGTATTTACTTTGGTAAGAGAAAGGAAGACGATGGTGATGGTGTCGCTTG
GGATAGTGAACAATACACCGTTCCAGAAGTGCAAAGAATCACAAGAATGGCCGCTTTCATGGCCCTACAA
CATGAGCCACCATTGCCTATTTGGTCCTTGGATAAAGCTAATGTTTTGGCCTCTTCAAGATTATGGAGAA
AAACTGTGGAGGAAACCATCAAGAACGAATTTCCTACATTGAAGGTTCAACATCAATTGATTGATTCTGC
CGCCATGATCCTAGTTAAGAACCCAACCCACCTAAATGGTATTATAATCACCAGCAACATGTTTGGTGAT
ATCATCTCCGATGAAGCCTCCGTTATCCCAGGTTCCTTGGGTTTGTTGCCATCTGCGTCCTTGGCCTCTT
TGCCAGACAAGAACACCGCATTTGGTTTGTACGAACCATGCCACGGTTCTGCTCCAGATTTGCCAAAGAA
TAAGGTCAACCCTATCGCCACTATCTTGTCTGCTGCAATGATGTTGAAATTGTCATTGAACTTGCCTGAA
GAAGGTAAGGCCATTGAAGATGCAGTTAAAAAGGTTTTGGATGCAGGTATCAGAACTGGTGATTTAGGTG
GTTCCAACAGTACCACCGAAGTCGGTGATGCTGTCGCCGAAGAAGTTAAGAAAATCCTTGCTTAAAAAGA
TTCTCTTTTTTTATGATATTTGTACATAAACTTTATAAATGAAATTCATAATAGAAACGACACGAAATTA
CAAAATGGAATATGTTCATAGGGTAGGCCCTTTCGTCTCGCGCGTTTCGGTGATGACGGTGAAAACCTCT
GACACATGCAGCTCCCGGAGACGGTCACAGCTTGTCTGTAAGCGGATGCCGGGAGCAGACAAGCCCGTCA
GGGCGCGTCAGCGGGTGTTGGCGGGTGTCGGGGCTGGCTTAACTATGCGGCATCAGAGCAGATTGTACTG
AGAGTGCACCATATGCGGTGTGAAATACCGCACAGATGCGTAAGGAGAAAATACCGCATCAGGCGCCATT
CGCCATTCAGGCTGCGCAACTGTTGGGAAGGGCGATCGGTGCGGGCCTCTTCGCTATTACGCCAGCTGGC
GAAAGGGGGATGTGCTGCAAGGCGATTAAGTTGGGTAACGCCAGGGTTTTCCCAGTCACGACGTTGTAAA
ACGACGGCCAGTGAATTCCTTTTGTTGTTTCCGGGTGTACAATATGGACTTCCTCTTTTCTGGCAACCAA
ACCCATACATCGGGATTCCTATAATACCTTCGTTGGTCTCCCTAACATGTAGGTGGCGGAGGGGAGATAT
ACAATAGAACAGATACCAGACAAGACATAATGGGCTAAACAAGACTACACCAATTACACTGCCTCATTGA
TGGTGGTACATAACGAACTAATACTGTAGCCCTAGACTTGATAGCCATCATCATATCGAAGTTTCACTAC
CCTTTTTCCATTTGCCATCTATTGAAGTAATAATAGGCGCATGCAACTTCTTTTCTTTTTTTTTCTTTTC
TCTCTCCCCCGTTGTTGTCTCACCATATCCGCAATGACAAAAAAATGATGGAAGACACTAAAGGAAAAAA
TTAACGACAAAGACAGCACCAACAGATGTCGTTGTTCCAGAGCTGATGAGGGGTATCTCGAAGCACACGA
AACTTTTTCCTTCCTTCATTCACGCACACTACTCTCTAATGAGCAACGGTATACGGCCTTCCTTCCAGTT
ACTTGAATTTGAAATAAAAAAAAGTTTGCTGTCTTGCTATCAAGTATAAATAGACCTGCAATTATTAATC
TTTTGTTTCCTCGTCATTGTTCTCGTTCCCTTTCTTCCTTGTTTCTTTTTCTGCACAATATTTCAAGCTA
TACCAAGCATACAATCAACTCCGGAATGGAACAAAAGCTTATTTCTGAAGAAGACTTGCAGATTTTCGTC
AAGACTTTGACCGGTAAAACCATAACATTGGAAGTTGAATCTTCCGATACCATCGACAACGTTAAGTCGC
GTATTCAAGACAAGGAAGGCATTCCACCTGATCAACAAAGATTGATCTTTGCCGGTAGACAGCTCGAGGA
CGGTAGAACGCTGTCTGATTACAACATTCAGCGTGAGTCCACCTTACATCTTGTGCTAAGGCTACGTGGC
CTCATGCAGATTTTCGTCAAGACTTTGACCGGTAAAACCATAACATTGGAAGTTGAATCTTCCGATACCA
TCGACAACGTTAAGTCGCGTATTCAAGACAAGGAAGGCATTCCACCTGATCAACAAAGATTGATCTTTGC
CGGTAGACAGCTCGAGGACGGTAGAACGCTGTCTGATTACAACATTCAGCGTGAGTCCACCTTACATCTT
GTGCTAAGGCTACGTGGCCTCGCTTCTGGTGCTGGCGGTTCTGAAGGTGGCGGATCTGAAGGTGGCACAT
CTGGCGCTACAAGATCTGCTTCTGGTGCTGGTGGATCTGAAGGTGGAGGTTCTGAAGGTGGTACCTCTGG
TGCTACCTGTGCTGTTTGTGGTTGGGCTTTGCCACACAACAGAATGCAAGCTTTGACCTCTTGTGAATGT
ACCATCTGTCCAGACTGTTTCAGACAACACTTCACCATCGCTTTGAAGGAAAAGCACATCACCGACATGG
TTTGTCCAGCTTGTGGTAGACCAGACTTGACCGACGACACCCAATTGTTGTCTTACTTCTCTACCTTGGA
CATCCAATTGAGAGAATCTTTGGAACCAGACGCTTACGCTTTGTTCCACAAGAAGTTGACCGAAGGTGTT
TTGATGAGAGACCCAAAGTTCTTGTGGTGTGCTCAATGTTCTTTCGGTTTCATCTACGAAAGAGAACAAT
TGGAAGCTACCTGTCCACAATGTCACCAAACCTTCTGTGTTAGATGTAAGAGACAATGGGAAGAACAACA
CAGAGGTAGATCATGTGAAGACTTCCAAAACTGGAAGAGAATGAACGACCCAGAATACCAAGCTCAAGGT
TTGGCTATGTACTTGCAAGAAAACGGTATCGACTGTCCAAAGTGTAAGTTCTCTTACGCTTTGGCTAGAG
GTGGTTGTATGCACTTCCACTGTACCCAATGTAGACACCAATTCTGTTCTGGTTGTTACAACGCTTTCTA
CGCTAAGAACAAGTGTCCAGAACCAAACTGTAGAGTTAAGAAGTCTTTGCACGGTCACCACCCAAGAGAC
TGTTTGTTCTACTTGAGAGACTGGACCGCTTTGAGATTGCAAAAGTTGTTGCAAGACAACAACGTTATGT
TCAACACCGAACCACCAGCTGGTGCTAGAGCTGTTCCAGGTGGTGGTTGTAGAGTTATCGAACAAAAGGA
AGTTCCAAACGGTTTGAGAGACGAAGCTTGTGGTAAGGAAACCCCAGCTGGTTACGCTGGTTTGTGTCAA
GCTCACTACAAGGAATACTTGGTTTCTTTGATCAACGCTCACTCTTTGGACCCAGCTACCTTGTACGAAG
TTGAAGAATTGGAAACCGCTACCGAAAGATACTTGCACGTTAGACCACAACCATTGGCTGGTGAAGACCC
ACCAGCTTACCAAGCTAGATTGTTGCAAAAGTTGACCGAAGAAGTTCCATTGGGTCAATCTATCCCAAGA
AGAAGAAAGGGATCCGCTTCTGGTGCTGGTGGATCTGAAGGTGGAGGTTCTGAAGGTGGTACCTCTGGTG
CTAGCGGTGTTCAAGTTGAAACCATCTCTCCAGGTGACGGTAGAACCTTCCCAAAGAGAGGTCAAACCTG
TGTTGTTCACTACACCGGTATGTTGGAAGACGGTAAGAAGTTCGACTCTTCTAGAGACAGAAACAAGCCA
TTCAAGTTCATGTTGGGTAAGCAAGAAGTTATCAGAGGTTGGGAAGAAGGTGTTGCTCAAATGTCTGTTG
GTCAAAGAGCTAAGTTGACCATCTCTCCAGACTACGCTTACGGTGCTACCGGTCACCCAGGTATTATCCC
ACCACACGCTACCTTGGTTTTCGACGTTGAATTGTTGAAGTTGGAAGGGTCGACCGGTATCCCACCAGAC
CAACAAAGATTGATCTTCGCTGGTAAGCAATTGGAAGACGGTAGAACCTTGTCTGACTACAACATCCAAA
AGGAATCTACCTTGCACTTGGTTTTGAGATTGAGAGGTGTTTTAATTAATTATACTGACATAGAAATGAA
CAGATTGGGAAAGTAGGGCCCTAGCGGCCTGCAGCCAAGCTAATTCCGGGCGAATTTCTTATGATTTATG
ATTTTTATTATTAAATAAGTTATAAAAAAAATAAGTGTATACAAATTTTAAAGTGACTCTTAGGTTTTAA
AACGAAAATTCTTATTCTTGAGTAACTCTTTCCTGTAGGTCAGGTTGCTTTCTCAGGTATAGCATGAGGT
CGCTCTTATTGACCACACCTCTACCGGCATGCAAGCTTGGCGTAATCATGGTCATAGCTGTTTCCTGTGT
GAAATTGTTATCCGCTCACAATTCCACACAACATACGAGCCGGAAGCATAAAGTGTAAAGCCTGGGGTGC
CTAATGAGTGAGCTAACTCACATTAATTGCGTTGCGCTCACTGCCCGCTTTCCAGTCGGGAAACCTGTCG
TGCCAGCTGCATTAATGAATCGGCCAACGCGCGGGGAGAGGCGGTTTGCGTATTGGGCGC
